>Addgene plasmid #70608 | R777-E324 Hs.SPRED2-nostop | depositor full sequence | sequence record 126057 | Full Sequence
TTAACGCTAGCATGGATGTTTTCCCAGTCACGACGTTGTAAAACGACGGCCAGTCTTAAAATTCGAGCTC
GGTCCGAGGATCCGAAATAATGATTTTATTTTGACTGATAGTGACCTGTTCGTTGCAACAAATTGATAAG
CAATGCTTTTTTATAATGCCAACTTTGTACAAAAAAGTTGGCACCATGACCGAAGAAACACACCCAGACG
ATGACAGCTATATTGTGCGTGTCAAGGCTGTGGTTATGACCAGAGATGACTCCAGCGGGGGATGGTTCCC
ACAGGAAGGAGGCGGGATCAGTCGCGTCGGGGTCTGTAAGGTCATGCACCCCGAAGGCAATGGACGAAGC
GGCTTTCTCATCCATGGTGAACGACAGAAAGACAAACTGGTGGTATTGGAATGCTATGTAAGAAAGGACT
TGGTCTACACCAAAGCCAATCCAACGTTTCATCACTGGAAGGTCGATAATAGGAAGTTTGGACTTACTTT
CCAAAGCCCTGCTGATGCCCGAGCCTTTGACAGGGGAGTAAGGAAAGCAATCGAAGACCTTATAGAAGGT
TCAACAACGTCATCTTCCACCATCCATAATGAAGCTGAGCTTGGCGATGATGACGTTTTTACAACAGCTA
CAGACAGTTCTTCTAATTCCTCTCAGAAGAGAGAGCAACCTACTCGGACAATCTCCTCTCCCACATCCTG
TGAGCACCGGAGGATTTATACCCTGGGCCACCTCCACGACTCATACCCCACAGACCACTATCACCTCGAT
CAGCCGATGCCAAGGCCCTACCGCCAGGTGAGCTTCCCGGACGACGACGAGGAGATCGTGCGCATCAACC
CCCGGGAGAAGATCTGGATGACGGGGTACGAGGATTACCGGCACGCACCCGTCAGGGGCAAGTACCCGGA
CCCCTCGGAGGACGCGGACTCCTCCTACGTGCGCTTCGCCAAGGGCGAGGTCCCCAAGCATGACTACAAC
TACCCCTACGTGGACTCCTCAGACTTTGGCCTAGGCGAGGACCCCAAAGGCCGCGGGGGCAGCGTGATCA
AGACGCAGCCCTCCCGGGGCAAGTCGCGGCGGCGGAAGGAGGACGGAGAGCGCTCGCGGTGCGTGTACTG
CAGGGACATGTTCAACCACGAGGAGAACCGCCGGGGCCACTGCCAGGACGCGCCCGACTCCGTGAGAACT
TGCATCCGCCGGGTGAGCTGCATGTGGTGCGCGGACAGCATGCTCTATCACTGTATGTCGGACCCCGAGG
GAGACTATACAGACCCTTGCTCGTGCGATACTAGCGACGAGAAGTTTTGCCTCCGGTGGATGGCTCTTAT
TGCCTTGTCTTTCCTGGCCCCCTGTATGTGCTGTTACCTGCCCCTTCGGGCCTGCTACCACTGCGGAGTG
ATGTGCAGGTGCTGTGGCGGGAAGCACAAAGCGGCCGCGTCAACTTTCTTGTACAAAGTTGGCATTATAG
GAAAGCATTGCTTATCAATTTGTTGCAACGAACAGGTCACTATCAGTCAAAATAAAATCATTATTTGCAT
GCAAGCTTAGATCCTCTAGACCAGCCAGGACAGAAATGCCTCGACTTCGCTGCTACCCAAGGTTGCCGGG
TGACGCACACCGTGGAAACGGATGAAGGCACGAACCCAGTGGACATAAGCCTGTTCGGTTCGTAAGCTGT
AATGCAAGTAGCGTATGCGCTCACGCAACTGGTCCAGAACCTTGACCGAACGCAGCGGTGGTAACGGCGC
AGTGGCGGTTTTCATGGCTTGTTATGACTGTTTTTTTGGGGTACAGTCTATGCCTCGGGCATCCAAGCAG
CAAGCGCGTTACGCCGTGGGTCGATGTTTGATGTTATGGAGCAGCAACGATGTTACGCAGCAGGGCAGTC
GCCCTAAAACAAAGTTAAACATTATGAGGGAAGCGGTGATCGCCGAAGTATCGACTCAACTATCAGAGGT
AGTTGGCGTCATCGAGCGCCATCTCGAACCGACGTTGCTGGCCGTACATTTGTACGGCTCCGCAGTGGAT
GGCGGCCTGAAGCCACACAGTGATATTGATTTGCTGGTTACGGTGACCGTAAGGCTTGATGAAACAACGC
GGCGAGCTTTGATCAACGACCTTTTGGAAACTTCGGCTTCCCCTGGAGAGAGCGAGATTCTCCGCGCTGT
AGAAGTCACCATTGTTGTGCACGACGACATCATTCCGTGGCGTTATCCAGCTAAGCGCGAACTGCAATTT
GGAGAATGGCAGCGCAATGACATTCTTGCAGGTATCTTCGAGCCAGCCACGATCGACATTGATCTGGCTA
TCTTGCTGACAAAAGCAAGAGAACATAGCGTTGCCTTGGTAGGTCCAGCGGCGGAGGAACTCTTTGATCC
GGTTCCTGAACAGGATCTATTTGAGGCGCTAAATGAAACCTTAACGCTATGGAACTCGCCGCCCGACTGG
GCTGGCGATGAGCGAAATGTAGTGCTTACGTTGTCCCGCATTTGGTACAGCGCAGTAACCGGCAAAATCG
CGCCGAAGGATGTCGCTGCCGACTGGGCAATGGAGCGCCTGCCGGCCCAGTATCAGCCCGTCATACTTGA
AGCTAGACAGGCTTATCTTGGACAAGAAGAAGATCGCTTGGCCTCGCGCGCAGATCAGTTGGAAGAATTT
GTCCACTACGTGAAAGGCGAGATCACCAAGGTAGTCGGCAAATAACCCTCGAGCCACCCATGACCAAAAT
CCCTTAACGTGAGTTACGCGTCGTTCCACTGAGCGTCAGACCCCGTAGAAAAGATCAAAGGATCTTCTTG
AGATCCTTTTTTTCTGCGCGTAATCTGCTGCTTGCAAACAAAAAAACCACCGCTACCAGCGGTGGTTTGT
TTGCCGGATCAAGAGCTACCAACTCTTTTTCCGAAGGTAACTGGCTTCAGCAGAGCGCAGATACCAAATA
CTGTCCTTCTAGTGTAGCCGTAGTTAGGCCACCACTTCAAGAACTCTGTAGCACCGCCTACATACCTCGC
TCTGCTAATCCTGTTACCAGTGGCTGCTGCCAGTGGCGATAAGTCGTGTCTTACCGGGTTGGACTCAAGA
CGATAGTTACCGGATAAGGCGCAGCGGTCGGGCTGAACGGGGGGTTCGTGCACACAGCCCAGCTTGGAGC
GAACGACCTACACCGAACTGAGATACCTACAGCGTGAGCATTGAGAAAGCGCCACGCTTCCCGAAGGGAG
AAAGGCGGACAGGTATCCGGTAAGCGGCAGGGTCGGAACAGGAGAGCGCACGAGGGAGCTTCCAGGGGGA
AACGCCTGGTATCTTTATAGTCCTGTCGGGTTTCGCCACCTCTGACTTGAGCGTCGATTTTTGTGATGCT
CGTCAGGGGGGCGGAGCCTATGGAAAAACGCCAGCAACGCGGCCTTTTTACGGTTCCTGGCCTTTTGCTG
GCCTTTTGCTCACATGTTCTTTCCTGCGTTATCCCCTGATTCTGTGGATAACCGTATTACCGCCTTTGAG
TGAGCTGATACCGCTCGCCGCAGCCGAACGACCGAGCGCAGCGAGTCAGTGAGCGAGGAAGCGGAAGAGC
GCCCAATACGCAAACCGCCTCTCCCCGCGCGTTGGCCGATTCATTAATGCAGCTGGCACGACAGGTTTCC
CGACTGGAAAGCGGGCAGTGAGCGCAACGCAATTAATACGCGTACCGCTAGCCAGGAAGAGTTTGTAGAA
ACGCAAAAAGGCCATCCGTCAGGATGGCCTTCTGCTTAGTTTGATGCCTGGCAGTTTATGGCGGGCGTCC
TGCCCGCCACCCTCCGGGCCGTTGCTTCACAACGTTCAAATCCGCTCCCGGCGGATTTGTCCTACTCAGG
AGAGCGTTCACCGACAAACAACAGATAAAACGAAAGGCCCAGTCTTCCGACTGAGCCTTTCGTTTTATTT
GATGCCTGGCAGTTCCCTACTCTCGCG
Features (pLannotate 1.2.2; 11 found; start..end, strand, type, name):
     18..54      -  CDS            lacZα (fragment): LacZα fragment of β-galactosidase; lacZ fragment
     85..180     +  protein_bind   attL3: mutant version of attL; recombination site for the Gateway® LR reaction LR Clonase™
    186..1439    +  CDS            SPRED2: SPRE2_HUMAN - Experimental evidence at protein level: Swiss-Prot protein existence level 1. Negatively regulates Ras signaling pathways and downstream activation of MAP kinases (PubMed:15683364). Inhibits fibroblast growth factor (FGF)-induced retinal lens fiber differentiation, probably by inhibiting FGF-mediated phosphorylation of ERK1/2 (By similarity). Inhibits TGFB-induced epithelial-to-mesenchymal transition in lens epithelial cells (By similarity). From Homo sapiens (Human).
   1444..1537    -  protein_bind   attL2 (fragment): mutant version of attL; recombination site for the Gateway® LR reaction LR Clonase™
   1652..1675    +  promoter       Pc promoter (fragment): intI1 (promoter lies within the coding sequence); class 1 integron promoter
   1851..1907    +  CDS            GmR (fragment): gentamycin acetyltransferase; aacC1; confers resistance to gentamycin
   1914..2705    +  CDS            SmR: aminoglycoside adenylyltransferase (Murphy, 1985); aadA; confers resistance to spectinomycin and streptomycin
   2798..3386    +  rep_origin     ori: high-copy-number ColE1/pMB1/pBR322/pUC origin of replication
   3569..3661    +  CDS            lacI (fragment): lac repressor; lacI; The lac repressor binds to the lac operator to inhibit transcription in E. coli. This inhibition can be relieved by adding lactose or isopropyl-β-D-thiogalactopyranoside (IPTG).
   3716..3743    -  terminator     rrnB T2 terminator: transcription terminator T2 from the E. coli rrnB gene
   3875..3918    +  terminator     rrnB T1 terminator: Escherichia coli rrnB; transcription terminator T1 from the E. coli rrnB gene
