[The description below was written by a language model from this plasmid's Addgene catalogue record and pLannotate feature annotations shown in this document.]
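Description:
R777-E324 Hs.SPRED2-nostop is a Gateway entry clone built on the pDonor-255 backbone, carrying the human SPRED2 open reading frame (reference transcript NM_181784.2) without its stop codon. The full plasmid is 3,947 nt, made up of a 2,693 bp backbone and a 1,254 bp insert. It is maintained in E. coli at high copy through a ColE1/pUC-type origin and is selected with spectinomycin by way of the aadA (SmR) aminoglycoside adenylyltransferase gene. Short annotated remnants upstream of that gene, a class 1 integron Pc promoter fragment and a gentamicin acetyltransferase fragment, presumably reflect the origin of the resistance cassette. Fragments of lacZα and lacI are also backbone remnants rather than functional genes. The rrnB T1 and T2 terminators lie upstream of the cloning region, where they would help insulate the insert from read-through transcription.

The SPRED2 coding sequence sits between two attL recombination sites. The automated annotation labels these attL3 and a partial attL2, whereas a standard entry clone would normally carry attL1 and attL2, so the first label may be an annotation call rather than a true design feature. No promoter for expressing the ORF is annotated, as expected for an entry clone. Instead, an LR Clonase reaction moves the insert into a destination vector, which provides the promoter, tags and host-specific elements. Because the stop codon is absent, the ORF can read through into a C-terminal fusion partner supplied by that vector, such as an epitope tag or fluorescent protein. SPRED2 is a negative regulator of Ras signalling and downstream MAP kinase activation, so the clone suits the construction of expression plasmids for studying Ras/ERK pathway regulation.
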