Addgene plasmid #70608: R777-E324 Hs.SPRED2-nostop
Purpose: Gateway ORF clone of human SPRED2 [NM_181784.2] without stop codon (for C-terminal fusions)
Depositing lab: Dominic Esposito. Depositing organization: National Cancer Institute (NCI).
Backbone
  Vector backbone: pDonor-255
  Backbone size w/o insert (bp): 2693
  Vector type: Gateway Entry Clone
Growth in bacteria
  Bacterial resistance: Spectinomycin, 50 μg/mL
  Growth temperature: 37°C
  Growth strain: DH10B
  Copy number: High Copy
Gene/Insert
  Gene/Insert name: SPRED2
  Species: H. sapiens (human)
  Insert size (bp): 1254
  GenBank ID: NM_181784.2
  Entrez Gene: SPRED2 (a.k.a. Spred-2)
  Cloning method: Gateway Cloning
  Sequencing primers: 5′ M13F 23-mer (5'-CCCAGTCACGACGTTGTAAAACG); 3′ attLR 23-mer (5'-TAACATCAGAGATTTTGAGACAC)
Terms and licenses: Academic/Nonprofit Terms; Industry Terms: Not Available to Industry
How to cite: R777-E324 Hs.SPRED2-nostop was a gift from Dominic Esposito (Addgene plasmid # 70608 ; http://n2t.net/addgene:70608 ; RRID:Addgene_70608)
