>Addgene plasmid #70608 | R777-E324 Hs.SPRED2-nostop | addgene partial sequence | sequence record 132057 | pCR8_R1 5'-cgaaccgaacaggcttatgt-3'
GGTGTGCGTCACCCGGCAACCTTGGGTAGCAGCGAAGTCGAGGCATTTCTGTCCTGGCTGGTCTAGAGGA
TCTAAGCTTGCATGCAAATAATGATTTTATTTTGACTGATAGTGACCTGTTCGTTGCAACAAATTGATAA
GCAATGCTTTCCTATAATGCCAACTTTGTACAAGAAAGTTGACGCGGCCGCTTTGTGCTTCCCGCCACAG
CACCTGCACATCACTCCGCAGTGGTAGCAGGCCCGAAGGGGCAGGTAACAGCACATACAGGGGGCCAGGA
AAGACAAGGCAATAAGAGCCATCCACCGGAGGCAAAACTTCTCGTCGCTAGTATCGCACGAGCAAGGGTC
TGTATAGTCTCCCTCGGGGTCCGACATACAGTGATAGAGCATGCTGTCCGCGCACCACATGCAGCTCACC
CGGCGGATGCAAGTTCTCACGGAGTCGGGCGCGTCCTGGCAGTGGCCCCGGCGGTTCTCCTCGTGGTTGA
ACATGTCCCTGCAGTACACGCACCGCGAGCGCTCTCCGTCCTCCTTCCGCCGCCGCGACTTGCCCCGGGA
GGGCTGCGTCTTGATCACGCTGCCCCCGCGGCCTTTGGGGTCCTCGCCTAGGCCAAAGTCTGAGGAGTCC
ACGTAGGGGTAGTTGTAGTCATGCTTGGGGACCTCGCCCTTGGCGAAGCGCACGTAGGAGGAGTCCGCGT
CCTCCGAGGGGTCCGGGTACTTGCCCCTGACGGGTGCGTGCCGGTAATCCTCGTACCCCGTCATCCAGAT
CTTCTCCCGGGGGTTGATGCGCACGATCTCCTCGTCGTCGTCCGGGAAGCTCACCTGGCGGTAGGGCCTT
GGCATCGGCTGATCGAGGTGATAGTGGTCTGTGGGGTATGAGTCGTGGAGGTGGCCCAGGGTATAAATCC
TCCGGTGCTCACAGGATGTGGGAGAGGAGATTGTCCGAGTAGGTTGCTCTCTCTTCTGAGAGGAATTAGA
AGAACTGTCTGTAGCTGTTGTAAAAACGTCATCATCGCCAAGCTCAGCTTCATTATGGATGGTGGAAGAT
GACGTTGTTGAACCTTCTATAAGGTCTTCGATTGCTTTC
